LOCUS       Exported 2763 bp ds-DNA linear SYN 01-JUN-2021
DEFINITION  mCherry fused between Cry2 and RGS4(del 1-33) to study cell
            migration.
ACCESSION   .
VERSION     .
KEYWORDS    Cry2 mCherry RGS4(del 1-33) in pcDNA3.1
SOURCE      synthetic DNA construct
  ORGANISM  synthetic DNA construct
REFERENCE   1 (bases 1 to 2763)
  AUTHORS   O'Neill PR, Gautam N
  TITLE     Subcellular optogenetic inhibition of G proteins generates signaling
            gradients and cell migration.
  JOURNAL   Mol Biol Cell. 2014 Aug 1;25(15):2305-14. doi:
            10.1091/mbc.E14-04-0870. Epub 2014 Jun 11.
  PUBMED    24920824
REFERENCE   2 (bases 1 to 2763)
  AUTHORS   .
  TITLE     Direct Submission
  JOURNAL   Exported Jun 1, 2021 from SnapGene Server 1.1.58
            http://www.snapgene.com
FEATURES             Location/Qualifiers
     source          1..2763
                     /organism="synthetic DNA construct"
                     /mol_type="other DNA"
     CDS             1..1494
                     /codon_start=1
                     /product="N-terminal photolyase homology region of
                     Arabidopsis thaliana cryptochrome 2"
                     /label=CRY2PHR
                     /note="binds to CIB1 upon exposure to blue light (Kennedy
                     et al., 2010)"
                     /translation="MKMDKKTIVWFRRDLRIEDNPALAAAAHEGSVFPVFIWCPEEEGQ
                     FYPGRASRWWMKQSLAHLSQSLKALGSDLTLIKTHNTISAILDCIRVTGATKVVFNHLY
                     DPVSLVRDHTVKEKLVERGISVQSYNGDLLYEPWEIYCEKGKPFTSFNSYWKKCLDMSI
                     ESVMLPPPWRLMPITAAAEAIWACSIEELGLENEAEKPSNALLTRAWSPGWSNADKLLN
                     EFIEKQLIDYAKNSKKVVGNSTSLLSPYLHFGEISVRHVFQCARMKQIIWARDKNSEGE
                     ESADLFLRGIGLREYSRYICFNFPFTHEQSLLSHLRFFPWDADVDKFKAWRQGRTGYPL
                     VDAGMRELWATGWMHNRIRVIVSSFAVKFLLLPWKWGMKYFWDTLLDADLECDILGWQY
                     ISGSIPDGHELDRLDNPALQGAKYDPEGEYIRQWLPELARLPTEWIHHPWDAPLTVLKA
                     SGVELGTNYAKPIVDIDTARELLAKAISRTREAQIMIGAA"
     regulatory      1513..1522
                     /regulatory_class="other"
                     /note="vertebrate consensus sequence for strong initiation
                     of translation (Kozak, 1987)"
     CDS             1519..2226
                     /codon_start=1
                     /product="monomeric derivative of DsRed fluorescent protein
                     (Shaner et al., 2004)"
                     /label=mCherry
                     /note="mammalian codon-optimized"
                     /translation="MVSKGEEDNMAIIKEFMRFKVHMEGSVNGHEFEIEGEGEGRPYEG
                     TQTAKLKVTKGGPLPFAWDILSPQFMYGSKAYVKHPADIPDYLKLSFPEGFKWERVMNF
                     EDGGVVTVTQDSSLQDGEFIYKVKLRGTNFPSDGPVMQKKTMGWEASSERMYPEDGALK
                     GEIKQRLKLKDGGHYDAEVKTTYKAKKPVQLPGAYNVNIKLDITSHNEDYTIVEQYERA
                     EGRHSTGGMDELYK"
     primer_bind     complement(1664..1682)
                     /label=mCherry-R
                     /note="mCherry, reverse primer"
     primer_bind     1932..1951
                     /label=mCherry-F
                     /note="mCherry, forward primer"
ORIGIN
        1 atgaagatgg acaaaaagac tatagtttgg tttagaagag acctaaggat tgaggataat
       61 cctgcattag cagcagctgc tcacgaagga tctgtttttc ctgtcttcat ttggtgtcct
      121 gaagaagaag gacagtttta tcctggaaga gcttcaagat ggtggatgaa acaatcactt
      181 gctcacttat ctcaatcctt gaaggctctt ggatctgacc tcactttaat caaaacccac
      241 aacacgattt cagcgatctt ggattgtatc cgcgttaccg gtgctacaaa agtcgtcttt
      301 aaccacctct atgatcctgt ttcgttagtt cgggaccata ccgtaaagga gaagctggtg
      361 gaacgtggga tctctgtgca aagctacaat ggagatctat tgtatgaacc gtgggagata
      421 tactgcgaaa agggcaaacc ttttacgagt ttcaattctt actggaagaa atgcttagat
      481 atgtcgattg aatccgttat gcttcctcct ccttggcggt tgatgccaat aactgcagcg
      541 gctgaagcga tttgggcgtg ttcgattgaa gaactagggc tggagaatga ggccgagaaa
      601 ccgagcaatg cgttgttaac tagagcttgg tctccaggat ggagcaatgc tgataagtta
      661 ctaaatgagt tcatcgagaa gcagttgata gattatgcaa agaacagcaa gaaagttgtt
      721 gggaattcta cttcactact ttctccgtat ctccatttcg gggaaataag cgtcagacac
      781 gttttccagt gtgcccggat gaaacaaatt atatgggcaa gagataagaa cagtgaagga
      841 gaagaaagtg cagatctttt tcttagggga atcggtttaa gagagtattc tcggtatata
      901 tgtttcaact tcccgtttac tcacgagcaa tcgttgttga gtcatcttcg gtttttccct
      961 tgggatgctg atgttgataa gttcaaggcc tggagacaag gcaggaccgg ttatccgttg
     1021 gtggatgccg gaatgagaga gctttgggct accggatgga tgcataacag aataagagtg
     1081 attgtttcaa gctttgctgt gaagtttctt ctccttccat ggaaatgggg aatgaagtat
     1141 ttctgggata cacttttgga tgctgatttg gaatgtgaca tccttggctg gcagtatatc
     1201 tctgggagta tccccgatgg ccacgagctt gatcgcttgg acaatcccgc gttacaaggc
     1261 gccaaatatg acccagaagg tgagtacata aggcaatggc ttcccgagct tgcgagattg
     1321 ccaactgaat ggatccatca tccatgggac gctcctttaa ccgtactcaa agcttctggt
     1381 gtggaactcg gaacaaacta tgcgaaaccc attgtagaca tcgacacagc tcgtgagcta
     1441 ctagctaaag ctatttcaag aacccgtgaa gcacagatca tgatcggagc agcagcccgg
     1501 gatccaccgg tcgccaccat ggtgagcaag ggcgaggagg ataacatggc catcatcaag
     1561 gagttcatgc gcttcaaggt gcacatggag ggctccgtga acggccacga gttcgagatc
     1621 gagggcgagg gcgagggccg cccctacgag ggcacccaga ccgccaagct gaaggtgacc
     1681 aagggtggcc ccctgccctt cgcctgggac atcctgtccc ctcagttcat gtacggctcc
     1741 aaggcctacg tgaagcaccc cgccgacatc cccgactact tgaagctgtc cttccccgag
     1801 ggcttcaagt gggagcgcgt gatgaacttc gaggacggcg gcgtggtgac cgtgacccag
     1861 gactcctccc tgcaggacgg cgagttcatc tacaaggtga agctgcgcgg caccaacttc
     1921 ccctccgacg gccccgtaat gcagaagaag accatgggct gggaggcctc ctccgagcgg
     1981 atgtaccccg aggacggcgc cctgaagggc gagatcaagc agaggctgaa gctgaaggac
     2041 ggcggccact acgacgctga ggtcaagacc acctacaagg ccaagaagcc cgtgcagctg
     2101 cccggcgcct acaacgtcaa catcaagttg gacatcacct cccacaacga ggactacacc
     2161 atcgtggaac agtacgaacg cgccgagggc cgccactcca ccggcggcat ggacgagctg
     2221 tacaagggta ccatggaaca tagttcttca cacagcaaga aggacaaagt agtaacttgc
     2281 cagagggtga gccaagaaga agtcaagaaa tgggctgaat cgctggaaaa cctgattaac
     2341 catgaatgtg gactggcagc tttcaaagct ttcctgaagt cagaatacag tgaggagaac
     2401 attgacttct ggatcagctg tgaggagtac aagaaaatca aatcaccttc taaactaagt
     2461 cccaaggcca agaagatcta caatgagttc atctctgtgc aggcaacaaa agaggtgaac
     2521 ctggattctt gcaccagaga ggagacaagc cggaacatgt tagagcccac gataacctgt
     2581 tttgatgaag cccagaagaa gattttcaac ctgatggaaa aggattcata ccgtcgtttc
     2641 ctcaagtctc gattctatct tgacctgacc aatccttcca gctgcggggc agagaagcag
     2701 aaaggagcca agagttctgc agactgtgct tccctggtcc ctcagtgtgc cttgtagtct
     2761 aga
//
