>Addgene plasmid #64207 | Cry2 mCherry RGS4(del 1-33) in pcDNA3.1 | addgene partial sequence | sequence record 111820 | CMV-F 5'-CGCAAATGGGCGGTAGGCGTG-3'
GAGCTCTCTGGCTACTAGAGAACCCACTGCTTACTGGCTTATCGAAATTAATACGACTCACTATAGGGAG
ACCCAAGCTGGCTAGCGCTACCGGACTCAGATCTCGAGGCCACCATGAAGATGGACAAAAAGACTATAGT
TTGGTTTAGAAGAGACCTAAGGATTGAGGATAATCCTGCATTAGCAGCAGCTGCTCACGAAGGATCTGTT
TTTCCTGTCTTCATTTGGTGTCCTGAAGAAGAAGGACAGTTTTATCCTGGAAGAGCTTCAAGATGGTGGA
TGAAACAATCACTTGCTCACTTATCTCAATCCTTGAAGGCTCTTGGATCTGACCTCACTTTAATCAAAAC
CCACAACACGATTTCAGCGATCTTGGATTGTATCCGCGTTACCGGTGCTACAAAAGTCGTCTTTAACCAC
CTCTATGATCCTGTTTCGTTAGTTCGGGACCATACCGTAAAGGAGAAGCTGGTGGAACGTGGGATCTCTG
TGCAAAGCTACAATGGAGATCTATTGTATGAACCGTGGGAGATATACTGCGAAAAGGGCAAACCTTTTAC
GAGTTTCAATTCTTACTGGAAGAAATGCTTAGATATGTCGATTGAATCCGTTATGCTTCCTCCTCCTTGG
CGGTTGATGCCAATAACTGCAGCGGCTGAAGCGATTTGGGCGTGTTCGATTGAAGAACTAGGGCTGGAGA
ATGAGGCCGAGAAACCGAGCAATGCGTTGTTAACTAGAGCTTGGTCTCCAGGATGGAGCAATGCTGATAA
GTTACTAAATGAGTTCATCGAGAAGCAGTTGATAGATTATGCAAAGAACAGCAAGAAAGTTGTTGGGAAT
TCTACTTCACTACTTTCTCCGTATCTCCATTTCGGGGAAATAAGCGTCAGACACGTTTTCCAGTGTGCCC
GGATGAAACAAATTATATGGGCAAGAGATAAGAACAGTGAAGGAGAAGAAAGTGCAGATCTTTTTCTTAG
GGGAATCGGTTT
