>Addgene plasmid #64207 | Cry2 mCherry RGS4(del 1-33) in pcDNA3.1 | addgene partial sequence | sequence record 111822 | BGH-rev 5'-TAGAAGGCACAGTCGAGG-3'
CACACTGAGGGACCAGGGAAGCACAGTCTGCAGAACTCTTGGCTCCTTTCTGCTTCTCTGCCCCGCAGCT
GGAAGGATTGGTCAGGTCAAGATAGAATCGAGACTTGAGGAAACGACGGTATGAATCCTTTTCCATCAGG
TTGAAAATCTTCTTCTGGGCTTCATCAAAACAGGTTATCGTGGGCTCTAACATGTTCCGGCTTGTCTCCT
CTCTGGTGCAAGAATCCAGGTTCACCTCTTTTGTTGCCTGCACAGAGATGAACTCATTGTAGATCTTCTT
GGCCTTGGGACTTAGTTTAGAAGGTGATTTGATTTTCTTGTACTCCTCACAGCTGATCCAGAAGTCAATG
TTCTCCTCACTGTATTCTGACTTCAGGAAAGCTTTGAAAGCTGCCAGTCCACATTCATGGTTAATCAGGT
TTTCCAGCGATTCAGCCCATTTCTTGACTTCTTCTTGGCTCACCCTCTGGCAAGTTACTACTTTGTCCTT
CTTGCTGTGTGAAGAACTATGTTCCATGGTACCCTTGTACAGCTCGTCCATGCCGCCGGTGGAGTGGCGG
CCCTCGGCGCGTTCGTACTGTTCCACGATGGTGTAGTCCTCGTTGTGGGAGGTGATGTCCAACTTGATGT
TGACGTTGTAGGCGCCGGGCAGCTGCACGGGCTTCTTGGCCTTGTAGGTGGTCTTGACCTCAGCGTCGTA
GTGGCCGCCGTCCTTCAGCTTCAGCCTCTGCTTGATCTCGCCCTTCAGGGCGCCGTCCTCGGGGTACATC
CGCTCGGAGGAGGCCTCCCAGCCCATGGTCTTCTTCTGCATTACGGGGCCGTCGGAGGGGAAGTTGGTGC
CGCGCAGCTTCACCTTGTAGATGAACTCGCCGTCCTGCAGGGAGGAGTCCTGGGTCACGGTCACCACGCC
GCCGTCCTCGAAGTTCATCACGCGCTCCCACTTGAAGCCCTCGGGGAAGGACAGCTTCAAGTAGTCGGGG
ATGTCGGCGGGGTGCTTCACGTAGCCTTGGAGCCGTACATGAACTGAGGGGACAGGATGTCCCAGGC
