>Addgene plasmid #64207 | Cry2 mCherry RGS4(del 1-33) in pcDNA3.1 | addgene partial sequence | sequence record 112547 | mCherry-F 5'-ccccgtaatgcagaagaaga-3'
CCCCGAGGACGGCGCCCTGAAGGGCGAGATCAAGCAGAGGCTGAAGCTGAAGGACGGCGGCCACTACGAC
GCTGAGGTCAAGACCACCTACAAGGCCAAGAAGCCCGTGCAGCTGCCCGGCGCCTACAACGTCAACATCA
AGTTGGACATCACCTCCCACAACGAGGACTACACCATCGTGGAACAGTACGAACGCGCCGAGGGCCGCCA
CTCCACCGGCGGCATGGACGAGCTGTACAAGGGTACCATGGAACATAGTTCTTCACACAGCAAGAAGGAC
AAAGTAGTAACTTGCCAGAGGGTGAGCCAAGAAGAAGTCAAGAAATGGGCTGAATCGCTGGAAAACCTGA
TTAACCATGAATGTGGACTGGCAGCTTTCAAAGCTTTCCTGAAGTCAGAATACAGTGAGGAGAACATTGA
CTTCTGGATCAGCTGTGAGGAGTACAAGAAAATCAAATCACCTTCTAAACTAAGTCCCAAGGCCAAGAAG
ATCTACAATGAGTTCATCTCTGTGCAGGCAACAAAAGAGGTGAACCTGGATTCTTGCACCAGAGAGGAGA
CAAGCCGGAACATGTTAGAGCCCACGATAACCTGTTTTGATGAAGCCCAGAAGAAGATTTTCAACCTGAT
GGAAAAGGATTCATACCGTCGTTTCCTCAAGTCTCGATTCTATCTTGACCTGACCAATCCTTCCAGCTGC
GGGGCAGAGAAGCAGAAAGGAGCCAAGAGTTCTGCAGACTGTGCTTCCCTGGTCCCTCAGTGTGCCTTGT
AGTCTAGAGGGCCCGTTTAAACCCGCTGATCAGCCTCGACTGTGCCTTCTAGTTGCCAGCCATCTGTTGT
TTGCCCCTCCCCCGTGCCTTCCTTGACCCTGGAAGGTGCCACTCCCACTGTCCTTTCCTAATAAAATGAG
GAAATTGCATCGCATTGTCTGAGTAGGTGTCATTCTATTCGGGGGGTGGGGTGGGGCAGAACACCA
