[The description below was written by a language model from this plasmid's Addgene catalogue record and the feature table of its GenBank file.]
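Description:
Cry2 mCherry RGS4(del 1-33) in pcDNA3.1 is a mammalian expression plasmid built on the Invitrogen pcDNA3.1 backbone. It is maintained in E. coli as a high-copy plasmid under ampicillin selection, and it carries a neomycin resistance marker so that transfected mammalian cells can be selected with G418. Expression of the payload is driven by the CMV promoter. The use of a BGH reverse primer for sequencing suggests the standard pcDNA3.1 BGH polyadenylation region lies downstream of the insert.

The payload is a three-part fusion in which mCherry sits between an Arabidopsis thaliana cryptochrome 2 module and a truncated human RGS4 lacking residues 1-33. The held GenBank record covers only 2763 bp of the roughly 7.4 kb plasmid. It annotates the cryptochrome portion as CRY2PHR, the N-terminal photolyase homology region that binds CIB1 on exposure to blue light. This is followed by a retained Kozak sequence and the mammalian codon-optimized mCherry coding sequence. The RGS4 segment and all backbone elements are not annotated in that partial record, so their details rest on the catalogue fields alone.

RGS proteins accelerate GTP hydrolysis on G protein alpha subunits. Coupling RGS4 to a light-responsive CRY2 domain therefore offers a way to bring a G protein inhibitor to a chosen location under illumination, presumably through a CIB1-based partner supplied separately, which the record does not describe. mCherry allows the fusion's distribution to be followed by fluorescence. The stated purpose is studying cell migration, and the associated publication concerns subcellular optogenetic inhibition of G proteins to generate signaling gradients and cell migration.
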