Addgene plasmid #64207: Cry2 mCherry RGS4(del 1-33) in pcDNA3.1
Purpose: mCherry fused between Cry2 and RGS4(del 1-33) to study cell migration
Depositing lab: Narasimhan Gautam. Publication: Subcellular optogenetic inhibition of G proteins generates signaling gradients and cell migration. O'Neill PR, Gautam N. Mol Biol Cell. 2014 Aug 1;25(15):2305-14. doi: 10.1091/mbc.E14-04-0870. Epub 2014 Jun 11. PubMed 24920824.
Backbone
  Vector backbone: pcDNA3.1
  Backbone manufacturer: Invitrogen
  Backbone size w/o insert (bp): 5428
  Total vector size (bp): 7432
  Vector type: Mammalian Expression
  Selectable markers: Neomycin (select with G418)
Growth in bacteria
  Bacterial resistance: Ampicillin, 100 μg/mL
  Growth temperature: 37°C
  Growth strain: Top10
  Copy number: High Copy
Gene/Insert 1
  Gene/Insert name: Cry2 (alt name: Cryptochrome 2)
  Species: A. thaliana (mustard weed)
  Entrez Gene: CRY2 (a.k.a. AT1G04400, AT-PHH1, ATCRY2, CRYPTOCHROME 2 APOPROTEIN, F19P19.14, F19P19_14, FHA, PHH1, cryptochrome 2)
  Promoter: CMV
  Tag / fusion protein: mcherry (C terminal on insert)
  Cloning method: Restriction Enzyme; 5′ cloning site NheI (not destroyed); 3′ cloning site SmaI (destroyed during cloning)
  Sequencing primers: 5′ T7; 3′ na
Gene/Insert 2
  Gene/Insert name: RGS4(del 1-33)
  Species: H. sapiens (human)
  Insert size (bp): 500
  Entrez Gene: RGS4 (a.k.a. RGP4, SCZD9)
  Promoter: CMV
  Cloning method: Restriction Enzyme; 5′ cloning site KpnI (not destroyed); 3′ cloning site XbaI (not destroyed)
  Sequencing primers: 5′ na; 3′ BGH reverse
Terms and licenses: Academic/Nonprofit Terms; Industry Terms: Not Available to Industry
How to cite: Cry2 mCherry RGS4(del 1-33) in pcDNA3.1 was a gift from Narasimhan Gautam (Addgene plasmid # 64207 ; http://n2t.net/addgene:64207 ; RRID:Addgene_64207)
